Addgene plasmid #48410: pFUSB4_AGGG
Depositing lab: Stephen Ekker. Depositing organization: Mayo Foundation for Medical Education and Research. Publication: High Efficiency In Vivo Genome Engineering with a Simplified 15-RVD GoldyTALEN Design. Ma AC, Lee HB, Clark KJ, Ekker SC. PLoS One. 2013 May 29;8(5):e65259. doi: 10.1371/journal.pone.0065259. Print 2013. PubMed 23734242.
Backbone
  Vector backbone: pFUS_B4
  Vector type: Mammalian Expression, TALEN
Growth in bacteria
  Bacterial resistance: Spectinomycin, 50 μg/mL
  Growth temperature: 37°C
  Growth strain: Top10
  Copy number: Unknown
Gene/Insert
  Gene/Insert name: RVD sequence: NI NN NN NN
  Species: Synthetic
  Cloning method: Unknown
  Sequencing primers: 5′ ttgatgcctggcagttccct; 3′ cgaaccgaacaggcttatgt
Terms and licenses: Academic/Nonprofit Terms; Industry Terms: Not Available to Industry
Depositor comments: Plasmid was created using Golden Gate cloning.
How to cite: pFUSB4_AGGG was a gift from Stephen Ekker (Addgene plasmid # 48410 ; http://n2t.net/addgene:48410 ; RRID:Addgene_48410)
