[The description below was written by a language model from this plasmid's Addgene catalogue record and pLannotate feature annotations shown in this document.]
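Description:
pFUSB4_AGGG is a small (about 2.9 kb) intermediate array plasmid for Golden Gate assembly of TALENs, built in the pFUS_B4 backbone. It carries a pre-assembled block of four synthetic TAL effector repeats with the repeat-variable diresidues NI NN NN NN. Under the usual RVD code these specify the bases A, G, G, G, which matches the plasmid name. The depositor notes that the plasmid was itself made by Golden Gate cloning. It belongs to a library supporting a simplified 15-RVD GoldyTALEN design for in vivo genome engineering. In that kind of scheme, ready-made multi-repeat blocks are combined with other arrays and a final half-repeat in a destination vector, so arrays need not be built one repeat at a time.

The catalogue lists the vector type as mammalian expression/TALEN. However, the annotated features show only bacterial maintenance elements and no eukaryotic promoter or nuclease domain, so the plasmid appears to serve as a cloning intermediate rather than an expression construct. Propagation in E. coli relies on a high-copy ColE1/pUC-type origin. Selection is by the aadA (SmR) aminoglycoside adenylyltransferase gene, which confers spectinomycin and streptomycin resistance and lies downstream of a fragment of a class 1 integron Pc promoter and a remnant of a gentamicin resistance gene. Short lacZα and lacI fragments are also present. The lacZα fragment is probably left over from a blue/white screening cassette replaced by the repeat array, though the record does not say so. rrnB T1 and T2 terminators are also annotated. The automated annotation does not label the TAL repeat array, which presumably occupies the unannotated region.
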