Features (pLannotate 1.2.2; 8 found; start..end, strand, type, name):
      3..39      -  CDS            lacZα (fragment): LacZα fragment of β-galactosidase; lacZ fragment
    596..619     +  promoter       Pc promoter (fragment): intI1 (promoter lies within the coding sequence); class 1 integron promoter
    795..851     +  CDS            GmR (fragment): gentamycin acetyltransferase; aacC1; confers resistance to gentamycin
    858..1649    +  CDS            SmR: aminoglycoside adenylyltransferase (Murphy, 1985); aadA; confers resistance to spectinomycin and streptomycin
   1742..2330    +  rep_origin     ori: high-copy-number ColE1/pMB1/pBR322/pUC origin of replication
   2513..2605    +  CDS            lacI (fragment): lac repressor; lacI; The lac repressor binds to the lac operator to inhibit transcription in E. coli. This inhibition can be relieved by adding lactose or isopropyl-β-D-thiogalactopyranoside (IPTG).
   2660..2687    -  terminator     rrnB T2 terminator: transcription terminator T2 from the E. coli rrnB gene
   2819..2862    +  terminator     rrnB T1 terminator: Escherichia coli rrnB; transcription terminator T1 from the E. coli rrnB gene
>Addgene plasmid #48410 | pFUSB4_AGGG | depositor full sequence | sequence record 70110 | Full Sequence
ATGTTTTCCCAGTCACGACGTTGTAAAACGACGGCCAGTCTTAAGCGTCTCATGGCCTGACCCCGGACCA
AGTGGTGGCCTATCGCCAGCAACATTGGCGGCAAGCAAGCGCTCGAAACGGTGCAGCGGCTGTTGCCGGT
GCTGTGCCAGGACCATGGCCTGACCCCGGACCAAGTGGTGGCTATCGCCAGCAACAATGGCGGCAAGCAA
GCGCTCGAAACGGTGCAGCGGCTGTTGCCGGTGCTGTGCCAGGACCATGGCCTGACCCCGGACCAAGTGG
TGGCTATCGCCAGCAACAATGGCGGCAAGCAAGCGCTCGAAACGGTGCAGCGGCTGTTGCCGGTGCTGTG
CCAGGACCATGGCCTGACCCCGGACCAAGTGGTGGCTATCGCCAGCAACAATGGCGGCAAGCAAGCGCTC
GAAACGGTGCAGCGGCTGTTGCCGGTGCTGTGCCAGGACCATGGCCTGACCCCGGACCAAGTGGTGGCTA
TCGAGACGTCTAGACCAGCCAGGACAGAAATGCCTCGACTTCGCTGCTACCCAAGGTTGCCGGGTGACGC
ACACCGTGGAAACGGATGAAGGCACGAACCCAGTGGACATAAGCCTGTTCGGTTCGTAAGCTGTAATGCA
AGTAGCGTATGCGCTCACGCAACTGGTCCAGAACCTTGACCGAACGCAGCGGTGGTAACGGCGCAGTGGC
GGTTTTCATGGCTTGTTATGACTGTTTTTTTGGGGTACAGTCTATGCCTCGGGCATCCAAGCAGCAAGCG
CGTTACGCCGTGGGTCGATGTTTGATGTTATGGAGCAGCAACGATGTTACGCAGCAGGGCAGTCGCCCTA
AAACAAAGTTAAACATTATGAGGGAAGCGGTGATCGCCGAAGTATCGACTCAACTATCAGAGGTAGTTGG
CGTCATCGAGCGCCATCTCGAACCGACGTTGCTGGCCGTACATTTGTACGGCTCCGCAGTGGATGGCGGC
CTGAAGCCACACAGTGATATTGATTTGCTGGTTACGGTGACCGTAAGGCTTGATGAAACAACGCGGCGAG
CTTTGATCAACGACCTTTTGGAAACTTCGGCTTCCCCTGGAGAGAGCGAGATTCTCCGCGCTGTAGAAGT
CACCATTGTTGTGCACGACGACATCATTCCGTGGCGTTATCCAGCTAAGCGCGAACTGCAATTTGGAGAA
TGGCAGCGCAATGACATTCTTGCAGGTATCTTCGAGCCAGCCACGATCGACATTGATCTGGCTATCTTGC
TGACAAAAGCAAGAGAACATAGCGTTGCCTTGGTAGGTCCAGCGGCGGAGGAACTCTTTGATCCGGTTCC
TGAACAGGATCTATTTGAGGCGCTAAATGAAACCTTAACGCTATGGAACTCGCCGCCCGACTGGGCTGGC
GATGAGCGAAATGTAGTGCTTACGTTGTCCCGCATTTGGTACAGCGCAGTAACCGGCAAAATCGCGCCGA
AGGATGTCGCTGCCGACTGGGCAATGGAGCGCCTGCCGGCCCAGTATCAGCCCGTCATACTTGAAGCTAG
ACAGGCTTATCTTGGACAAGAAGAAGATCGCTTGGCCTCGCGCGCAGATCAGTTGGAAGAATTTGTCCAC
TACGTGAAAGGCGAGATCACCAAGGTAGTCGGCAAATAACCCTCGAGCCACCCATGACCAAAATCCCTTA
ACGTGAGTTACGCGTCGTTCCACTGAGCGTCAGACCCCGTAGAAAAGATCAAAGGATCTTCTTGAGATCC
TTTTTTTCTGCGCGTAATCTGCTGCTTGCAAACAAAAAAACCACCGCTACCAGCGGTGGTTTGTTTGCCG
GATCAAGAGCTACCAACTCTTTTTCCGAAGGTAACTGGCTTCAGCAGAGCGCAGATACCAAATACTGTCC
TTCTAGTGTAGCCGTAGTTAGGCCACCACTTCAAGAACTCTGTAGCACCGCCTACATACCTCGCTCTGCT
AATCCTGTTACCAGTGGCTGCTGCCAGTGGCGATAAGTCGTGTCTTACCGGGTTGGACTCAAGACGATAG
TTACCGGATAAGGCGCAGCGGTCGGGCTGAACGGGGGGTTCGTGCACACAGCCCAGCTTGGAGCGAACGA
CCTACACCGAACTGAGATACCTACAGCGTGAGCATTGAGAAAGCGCCACGCTTCCCGAAGGGAGAAAGGC
GGACAGGTATCCGGTAAGCGGCAGGGTCGGAACAGGAGAGCGCACGAGGGAGCTTCCAGGGGGAAACGCC
TGGTATCTTTATAGTCCTGTCGGGTTTCGCCACCTCTGACTTGAGCGTCGATTTTTGTGATGCTCGTCAG
GGGGGCGGAGCCTATGGAAAAACGCCAGCAACGCGGCCTTTTTACGGTTCCTGGCCTTTTGCTGGCCTTT
TGCTCACATGTTCTTTCCTGCGTTATCCCCTGATTCTGTGGATAACCGTATTACCGCCTTTGAGTGAGCT
GATACCGCTCGCCGCAGCCGAACGACCGAGCGCAGCGAGTCAGTGAGCGAGGAAGCGGAAGAGCGCCCAA
TACGCAAACCGCCTCTCCCCGCGCGTTGGCCGATTCATTAATGCAGCTGGCACGACAGGTTTCCCGACTG
GAAAGCGGGCAGTGAGCGCAACGCAATTAATACGCGTACCGCTAGCCAGGAAGAGTTTGTAGAAACGCAA
AAAGGCCATCCGTCAGGATGGCCTTCTGCTTAGTTTGATGCCTGGCAGTTTATGGCGGGCGTCCTGCCCG
CCACCCTCCGGGCCGTTGCTTCACAACGTTCAAATCCGCTCCCGGCGGATTTGTCCTACTCAGGAGAGCG
TTCACCGACAAACAACAGATAAAACGAAAGGCCCAGTCTTCCGACTGAGCCTTTCGTTTTATTTGATGCC
TGGCAGTTCCCTACTCTCGCGTTAACGCTAGCATGG
