>Addgene plasmid #48410 | pFUSB4_AGGG | addgene partial sequence | sequence record 70734 | pCR8_F1 5'-ttgatgcctggcagttccct-3'
TGTAAAACGACGGCCAGTCTTAAGCGTCTCATGGCCTGACCCCGGACCAAGTGGTGGCTATCGCCAGCAA
CATTGGCGGCAAGCAAGCGCTCGAAACGGTGCAGCGGCTGTTGCCGGTGCTGTGCCAGGACCATGGCCTG
ACCCCGGACCAAGTGGTGGCTATCGCCAGCAACAATGGCGGCAAGCAAGCGCTCGAAACGGTGCAGCGGC
TGTTGCCGGTGCTGTGCCAGGACCATGGCCTGACCCCGGACCAAGTGGTGGCTATCGCCAGCAACAATGG
CGGCAAGCAAGCGCTCGAAACGGTGCAGCGGCTGTTGCCGGTGCTGTGCCAGGACCATGGCCTGACCCCG
GACCAAGTGGTGGCTATCGCCAGCAACAATGGCGGCAAGCAAGCGCTCGAAACGGTGCAGCGGCTGTTGC
CGGTGCTGTGCCAGGACCATGGCCTGACCCCGGACCAAGTGGTGGCTATCGAGACGTCTAGACCAGCCAG
GACAGAAATGCCTCGACTTCGCTGCTACCCAAGGTTGCCGGGTGACGCACACCGTGGAAACGGATGAAGG
CACGAACCCAGTGGACATAAGCCTGTTCGGTTCGTAAGCTGTAATGCAAGTAGCGTATGCGCTCACGCAA
CTGGTCCAGAACCTTGACCGAACGCAGCGGTGGTAACGGCGCAGTGGCGGTTTTCATGGCTTGTTATGAC
TGTTTTTTTGGGGTACAGTCTATGCCTCGGGCATCCAAGCAGCAAGCGCGTTACGCCGTGGGTCGATGTT
TGATGTTATGGAGCAGCAACGATGTTACGCAGCAGGGCAGTCGCCCTAAAACAAAGTTAAACATTATGAG
GGAAGCGGTGATCGCCGAAGTATCGACTCAACTATCAGA
